>Addgene plasmid #21882 | IRE1b.del-C.9E10.pCDNA3 | depositor full sequence | sequence record 10063 | Author sequence
GACGGATCGGGAGATCTCCCGATCCCCTATGGTCGACTCTCAGTACAATCTGCTCTGATGCCGCATAGTT
AAGCCAGTATCTGCTCCCTGCTTGTGTGTTGGAGGTCGCTGAGTAGTGCGCGAGCAAAATTTAAGCTACA
ACAAGGCAAGGCTTGACCGACAATTGCATGAAGAATCTGCTTAGGGTTAGGCGTTTTGCGCTGCTTCGCG
ATGTACGGGCCAGATATACGCGTTGACATTGATTATTGACTAGTTATTAATAGTAATCAATTACGGGGTC
ATTAGTTCATAGCCCATATATGGAGTTCCGCGTTACATAACTTACGGTAAATGGCCCGCCTGGCTGACCG
CCCAACGACCCCCGCCCATTGACGTCAATAATGACGTATGTTCCCATAGTAACGCCAATAGGGACTTTCC
ATTGACGTCAATGGGTGGACTATTTACGGTAAACTGCCCACTTGGCAGTACATCAAGTGTATCATATGCC
AAGTACGCCCCCTATTGACGTCAATGACGGTAAATGGCCCGCCTGGCATTATGCCCAGTACATGACCTTA
TGGGACTTTCCTACTTGGCAGTACATCTACGTATTAGTCATCGCTATTACCATGGTGATGCGGTTTTGGC
AGTACATCAATGGGCGTGGATAGCGGTTTGACTCACGGGGATTTCCAAGTCTCCACCCCATTGACGTCAA
TGGGAGTTTGTTTTGGCACCAAAATCAACGGGACTTTCCAAAATGTCGTAACAACTCCGCCCCATTGACG
CAAATGGGCGGTAGGCGTGTACGGTGGGAGGTCTATATAAGCAGAGCTCTCTGGCTAACTAGAGAACCCA
CTGCTTACTGGCTTATCGAAATTAATACGACTCACTATAGGGAGACCCAAGCTGGCTAGCGTTTAAACTT
AAGCTTGGTACCGAGCTCGGATCCACTAGTCCAGTGTGGTGGAATTCGGCAGCAGGAGACTTTGTGGTTG
CCCAGACTATGGCGAGACCAGTCCAGAGATTTCAACTGTGGTCTCCTCTCGGGTTCCTGCTGCAGCTTGT
GACGTTGCTGGGGAAACTCGGTCCACAGGTCCAGTCTGTCAGGCCAGAGAGCCTTCTGTTTGTGTCTACC
TGGGACGGAAGTCTCCATGCNCTGAACAAGCAGACAGGGGACTTGAAGTGGACAGTGAAGGATGACCCCA
TCATCCAGGGCCCCATGTATGTCACAGAAATGGCCTTTCTCTCTGACCCAGCTGACGGCAGCCTGTATGT
CTTGGGAACCCACAAACTACAGGGGCTGATGAAACTGCCATTCACCATCCCAGAGCTGGTTCATGCCTCT
CCCTGTCGCAGCTCTGATGGTGTCTTCTACACAGGCCGGAAGCAGGATGCCTGGTTTGTAGTGGACCCTG
AGTCAGGGGAGACTCAGATGACACTGACCACAGAAGGCCTCTCTACTCCTCAACTTTTCATTGGCCGAAC
ACAGTACACAGTCTCCATGCATGACCTACGGACCCCAGCCCTGCGGTGGAACACAACCTATCGCCGCTAC
TCAGCACCCCTCCTGAATGGCTCACCCGGGAAATACATGAGCCACCTGACATCCTGTGGGATGGGCCTGC
TTCTCACTGTGGATCCAGGAAGTGGAATTGTGCTGTGGACACAGGACCTGGGAGTGCCTGTGACAGGGAT
TTACACATGGCACCAGGATGGTCTGCACCAGCTGCCCCATCTCACACTGGCTCGGGACACCCTACATTTC
CTTGTCCTCCGCTGGGGCCACATCCGTCTTCCTGCCTCCAGCTACCAAGACACAGCCACCCAGTTCTCTT
CCTTAGACACCCAGCTTTTGATGACACTGTATGTGGGGAAAGAAGAAGCTGGGTTCTATGTCTCTAAAGC
ACTGGTCCACGCTGGGGTGGCCCTCGTGCCCCGTGGACTGACCCTGGCACCCATGGACGGTCCCACAACA
GATGAGGTGACACTTCAAGTCTCGGGGGAGCGAGAGGGCTCACCCAGCACTGCTGTCAGATACCCCTCAG
GCAGCGTGGCCCTCCCCAGCCAGTGGCTACTCATTGGATACCACGAACCTCCCCCCGTTCTACACACAAC
CATGCTGCGGGTTCATCCCATCCCAGGGAAAGTGTCTGCTGAGACACGAGCCTCAGAGGACCTCCATGCT
CCACCTGTCTTTTTTGAGCTCCTAAACCTGAGGAGGGAGGATCCAGAACTACATCCTGAAGAGAAAGCTT
CAGACTCTTATCCAGGGCTGGGATCCCAAGACCTGCTAGCAGCTACCTTCACTGCCATCCTCCTGGGAGC
CTGGGTCCTCTACCTGATGAGGCAGCAGCAGCAGAGCCCTTCAGCACCTGCTGGCCCTCCTGACCTCTCA
CAGGATGCTCAGGGACAGCTCTCAAGGGACATCTTACAGGACCAGAGGAGATTTCAAAGCCCCTCAGAGC
CAGCCCAGCCACCTCATGACCCTGAAGGGCAGCCCACCGTGGTGGGGAAGATTTCCTTCAACCCCAAGGA
TGTGCTGGGCCGTGGGGAGCAGAAGCTGATCTCTGAGGAGGATCTGTGACTCGAGTCTAGAGGGCCCGTT
TAAACCCGCTGATCAGCCTCGACTGTGCCTTCTAGTTGCCAGCCATCTGTTGTTTGCCCCTCCCCCGTGC
CTTCCTTGACCCTGGAAGGTGCCACTCCCACTGTCCTTTCCTAATAAAATGAGGAAATTGCATCGCATTG
TCTGAGTAGGTGTCATTCTATTCTGGGGGGTGGGGTGGGGCAGGACAGCAAGGGGGAGGATTGGGAAGAC
AATAGCAGGCATGCTGGGGATGCGGTGGGCTCTATGGCTTCTGAGGCGGAAAGAACCAGCTGGGGCTCTA
GGGGGTATCCCC
[124 nt withheld, positions 2883-3006]
C
[32 nt withheld, positions 3008-3039]
CA
[57 nt withheld, positions 3042-3098]
A
[49 nt withheld, positions 3100-3148]
CCTTTGACGTTGGAGTCCACGTTCTTT
[37 nt withheld, positions 3176-3212]
ACCCTATCTCGGTCTATTCTTTTGATTTATAAGGGATTTTGGGGATTTCGGCCTATTGGTTAAAAAATGA
GCTGATTTAACAAAAATTTAACGCGAATTAATTCTGTGGAATGTGTGTCAGTTAGGGTGTGGAAAGTCCC
CAGGCTCCCCAGGCAGGCAGAAGTATGCAAAGCATGCATCTCAATTAGTCAGCAACCAGGTGTGGAAAGT
CCCCAGGCTCCCCAGCAGGCAGAAGTATGCAAAGCATGCATCTCAATTAGTCAGCAACCATAGTCCCGCC
CCTAACTCCGCCCATCCCGCCCCTAACTCCGCCCAGTTCCGCCCATTCTCCGCCCCATGGCTGACTAATT
TTTTTTATTTATGCAGAGGCCGAGGCCGCCTCTGCCTCTGAGCTATTCCAGAAGTAGTGAGGAGGCTTTT
TTGGAGGCCTAGGCTTTTGCAAAAAGCTCCCGGGAGCTTGTATATCCATTTTCGGATCTGATCAAGAGAC
AGGATGAGGATCGTTTCGCATGATTGAACAAGATGGATTGCACGCAGGTTCTCCGGCCGCTTGGGTGGAG
AGGCTATTCGGCTATGACTGGGCACAACAGACAATCGGCTGCTCTGATGCCGCCGTGTTCCGGCTGTCAG
CGCAGGGGCGCCCGGTTCTTTTTGTCAAGACCGACCTGTCCGGTGCCCTGAATGAACTGCAGGACGAGGC
AGCGCGGCTATCGTGGCTGGCCACGACGGGCGTTCCTTGCGCAGCTGTGCTCGACGTTGTCACTGAAGCG
GGAAGGGACTGGCTGCTATTGGGCGAAGTGCCGGGGCAGGATCTCCTGTCATCTCACCTTGCTCCTGCCG
AGAAAGTATCCATCATGGCTGATGCAATGCGGCGGCTGCATACGCTTGATCCGGCTACCTGCCCATTCGA
CCACCAAGCGAAACATCGCATCGAGCGAGCACGTACTCGGATGGAAGCCGGTCTTGTCGATCAGGATGAT
CTGGACGAAGAGCATCAGGGGCTCGCGCCAGCCGAACTGTTCGCCAGGCTCAAGGCGCGCATGCCCGACG
GCGAGGATCTCGTCGTGACCCATGGCGATGCCTGCTTGCCGAATATCATGGTGGAAAATGGCCGCTTTTC
TGGATTCATCGACTGTGGCCGGCTGGGTGTGGCGGACCGCTATCAGGACATAGCGTTGGCTACCCGTGAT
ATTGCTGAAGAGCTTGGCGGCGAATGGGCTGACCGCTTCCTCGTGCTTTACGGTATCGCCGCTCCCGATT
CGCAGCGCATCGCCTTCTATCGCCTTCTTGACGAGTTCTTCTGAGCGGGACTCTGGGGTTCGAAATGACC
GACCAAGCGACGCCCAACCTGCCATCACGAGATTTCGATTCCACCGCCGCCTTCTATGAAAGGTTGGGCT
TCGGAATCGTTTTCCGGGACGCCGGCTGGATGATCCTCCAGCGCGGGGATCTCATGCTGGAGTTCTTCGC
CCACCCCAACTTGTTTATTGCAGCTTATAATGGTTACAAATAAAGCAATAGCATCACAAATTTCACAAAT
AAAGCATTTTTTTCACTGCATTCTAGTTGTGGTTTGTCCAAACTCATCAATGTATCTTATCATGTCTGTA
TACCGTCGACCTCTAGCTAGAGCTTGGCGTAATCATGGTCATAGCTGTTTCCTGTGTGAAATTGTTATCC
GCTCACAATTCCACACAACATACGAGCCGGAAGCATAAAGTGTAAAGCCTGGGGTGCCTAATGAGTGAGC
TAACTCACATTAATTGCGTTGCGCTCACTGCCCGCTTTCCAGTCGGGAAACCTGTCGTGCCAGCTGCATT
AATGAATCGGCCAACGCGCGGGGAGAGGCGGTTTGCGTATTGGGCGCTCTTCCGCTTCCTCGCTCACTGA
CTCGCTGCGCTCGGTCGTTCGGCTGCGGCGAGCGGTATCAGCTCACTCAAAGGCGGTAATACGGTTATCC
ACAGAATCAGGGGATAACGCAGGAAAGAACATGTGAGCAAAAGGCCAGCAAAAGGCCAGGAACCGTAAAA
AGGCCGCGTTGCTGGCGTTTTTCCATAGGCTCCGCCCCCCTGACGAGCATCACAAAAATCGACGCTCAAG
TCAGAGGTGGCGAAACCCGACAGGACTATAAAGATACCAGGCGTTTCCCCCTGGAAGCTCCCTCGTGCGC
TCTCCTGTTCCGACCCTGCCGCTTACCGGATACCTGTCCGCCTTTCTCCCTTCGGGAAGCGTGGCGCTTT
CTCAATGCTCACGCTGTAGGTATCTCAGTTCGGTGTAGGTCGTTCGCTCCAAGCTGGGCTGTGTGCACGA
ACCCCCCGTTCAGCCCGACCGCTGCGCCTTATCCGGTAACTATCGTCTTGAGTCCAACCCGGTAAGACAC
GACTTATCGCCACTGGCAGCAGCCACTGGTAACAGGATTAGCAGAGCGAGGTATGTAGGCGGTGCTACAG
AGTTCTTGAAGTGGTGGCCTAACTACGGCTACACTAGAAGGACAGTATTTGGTATCTGCGCTCTGCTGAA
GCCAGTTACCTTCGGAAAAAGAGTTGGTAGCTCTTGATCCGGCAAACAAACCACCGCTGGTAGCGGTGGT
TTTTTTGTTTGCAAGCAGCAGATTACGCGCAGAAAAAAAGGATCTCAAGAAGATCCTTTGATCTTTTCTA
CGGGGTCTGACGCTCAGTGGAACGAAAACTCACGTTAAGGGATTTTGGTCATGAGATTATCAAAAAGGAT
CTTCACCTAGATCCTTTTAAATTAAAAATGAAGTTTTAAATCAATCTAAAGTATATATGAGTAAACTTGG
TCTGACAGTTACCAATGCTTAATCAGTGAGGCACCTATCTCAGCGATCTGTCTATTTCGTTCATCCATAG
TTGCCTGACTCCCCGTCGTGTAGATAACTACGATACGGGAGGGCTTACCATCTGGCCCCAGTGCTGCAAT
GATACCGCGAGACCCACGCTCACCGGCTCCAGATTTATCAGCAATAAACCAGCCAGCCGGAAGGGCCGAG
CGCAGAAGTGGTCCTGCAACTTTATCCGCCTCCATCCAGTCTATTAATTGTTGCCGGGAAGCTAGAGTAA
GTAGTTCGCCAGTTAATAGTTTGCGCAACGTTGTTGCCATTGCTACAGGCATCGTGGTGTCACGCTCGTC
GTTTGGTATGGCTTCATTCAGCTCCGGTTCCCAACGATCAAGGCGAGTTACATGATCCCCCATGTTGTGC
AAAAAAGCGGTTAGCTCCTTCGGTCCTCCGATCGTTGTCAGAAGTAAGTTGGCCGCAGTGTTATCACTCA
TGGTTATGGCAGCACTGCATAATTCTCTTACTGTCATGCCATCCGTAAGATGCTTTTCTGTGACTGGTGA
GTACTCAACCAAGTCATTCTGAGAATAGTGTATGCGGCGACCGAGTTGCTCTTGCCCGGCGTCAATACGG
GATAATACCGCGCCACATAGCAGAACTTTAAAAGTGCTCATCATTGGAAAACGTTCTTCGGGGCGAAAAC
TCTCAAGGATCTTACCGCTGTTGAGATCCAGTTCGATGTAACCCACTCGTGCACCCAACTGATCTTCAGC
ATCTTTTACTTTCACCAGCGTTTCTGGGTGAGCAAAAACAGGAAGGCAAAATGCCGCAAAAAAGGGAATA
AGGGCGACACGGAAATGTTGAATACTCATACTCTTCCTTTTTCAATATTATTGAAGCATTTATCAGGGTT
ATTGTCTCATGAGCGGATACATATTTGAATGTATTTAGAAAAATAAACAAATAGGGGTTCCGCGCACATT
TCCCCGAAAAGTGCCACCTGACGTC
Features (pLannotate 1.2.2; 20 found; start..end, strand, type, name):
     36..80      -  misc_feature   bom (fragment): basis of mobility region from pBR322
    235..614     +  enhancer       CMV enhancer: human cytomegalovirus immediate early enhancer
    615..818     +  promoter       CMV promoter: human cytomegalovirus (CMV) immediate early promoter
    814..847     +  LTR            5' LTR (truncated) (fragment): truncated 5' long terminal repeat (LTR) from HIV-1
    863..881     +  promoter       T7 promoter: promoter for bacteriophage T7 RNA polymerase
    989..2536    +  CDS            Ern2 (fragment): ERN2_MOUSE - Also known as Ire2 From Mus musculus (Mouse).
   2613..2837    +  polyA_signal   bGH poly(A) signal: bovine growth hormone polyadenylation signal
   2841..2862    +  promoter       SV40 promoter (fragment): SV40 enhancer and early promoter
   2883..3311    +  rep_origin     f1 ori (sequence partly withheld): f1 bacteriophage origin of replication; arrow indicates direction of (+) strand synthesis
   3325..3655    +  promoter       SV40 promoter: SV40 enhancer and early promoter
   3722..4513    +  CDS            neo: KKA2_KLEPN - Also known as kan, nptII. Experimental evidence at protein level: Swiss-Prot protein existence level 1. Resistance to kanamycin, neomycin, paromomycin, ribostamycin, butirosin and gentamicin B. From Klebsiella pneumoniae.
   4537..4695    +  CDS            ble (fragment): BLE_KLEPN - Experimental evidence at protein level: Swiss-Prot protein existence level 1. Binding protein with a strong affinity to the bleomycin family of antibiotics. Binds to CL990; an antimitotic-antibiotic compound. From Klebsiella pneumoniae.
   4690..4811    +  polyA_signal   SV40 poly(A) signal: SV40 polyadenylation signal
   4884..4900    -  protein_bind   lac operator: The lac repressor binds to the lac operator to inhibit transcription in E. coli. This inhibition can be relieved by adding lactose or isopropyl-β-D-thiogalactopyranoside (IPTG). lac repressor encoded by lacI
   4908..4938    -  promoter       lac promoter: promoter for the E. coli lac operon
   4953..4974    -  protein_bind   CAP binding site: CAP binding activates transcription in the presence of cAMP. E. coli catabolite activator protein
   4987..5079    -  CDS            lacI (fragment): lac repressor; lacI; The lac repressor binds to the lac operator to inhibit transcription in E. coli. This inhibition can be relieved by adding lactose or isopropyl-β-D-thiogalactopyranoside (IPTG).
   5262..5850    -  rep_origin     ori: high-copy-number ColE1/pMB1/pBR322/pUC origin of replication
   6021..6881    -  CDS            AmpR: β-lactamase; bla; confers resistance to ampicillin, carbenicillin, and related antibiotics
   6882..6986    -  promoter       AmpR promoter: bla
