[The description below was written by a language model from this plasmid's Addgene catalogue record and pLannotate feature annotations shown in this document.]
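Description:
IRE1b.del-C.9E10.pCDNA3 is a mammalian expression plasmid built on the pcDNA3 backbone and carrying a C-terminally truncated form of mouse IRE1β (gene Ern2), the endoplasmic reticulum stress sensor paralogous to IRE1α. The insert of about 1.6 kb was assembled from a lambda phage clone and placed between the EcoRI and XhoI sites, both of which were retained. The annotated Ern2 fragment corresponds to the N-terminal portion of the protein. The record gives the mutation only as "delta C-term", without exact deletion boundaries or a list of the domains removed. A Myc epitope recognised by the 9E10 antibody is fused to the C terminus of the truncated protein according to the catalogue entry, although the automated feature table does not annotate the tag separately.

Expression is driven by the human CMV immediate early enhancer and promoter and terminated by the bovine growth hormone polyadenylation signal. A T7 promoter upstream of the insert allows in vitro transcription. A separate cassette, consisting of the SV40 early promoter, the neomycin phosphotransferase gene and the SV40 poly(A) signal, permits G418 selection of stably transfected mammalian cells. In E. coli the plasmid is maintained at high copy from a ColE1/pUC-type origin under ampicillin selection, and an f1 origin is also present. Short hits in the feature table, such as the HIV-1 LTR, ble, lacI and bom fragments, appear to be backbone remnants or annotation artefacts rather than functional parts. The record does not state a specific application, but the design suits expressing an epitope-tagged truncated IRE1β in cultured mammalian cells and detecting it through the Myc tag.
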