Addgene plasmid #21882: IRE1b.del-C.9E10.pCDNA3
Depositing lab: David Ron. Depositing organization: NYU Grossman School of Medicine.
Backbone
  Vector backbone: pcDNA3
  Backbone manufacturer: Invitrogen
  Backbone size w/o insert (bp): 5446
  Vector type: Mammalian Expression
  Selectable markers: Neomycin (select with G418)
Growth in bacteria
  Bacterial resistance: Ampicillin, 100 μg/mL
  Growth temperature: 37°C
  Growth strain: DH5alpha
  Copy number: High Copy
Gene/Insert
  Gene/Insert name: IRE1b
  Species: M. musculus (mouse)
  Insert size (bp): 1621
  Mutation: delta C-term
  Entrez Gene: Ern2 (a.k.a. Ern1, Ire1, Ire1b, ire1-beta, mIre1)
  Tag / fusion protein: Myc (9E10) (C terminal on insert)
  Cloning method: Restriction Enzyme; 5′ cloning site EcoRI (not destroyed); 3′ cloning site XhoI (not destroyed)
  Sequencing primers: 5′ CMV-F; 3′ BGH-rev
Terms and licenses: Academic/Nonprofit Terms; Industry Terms: Not Available to Industry
Depositor comments: Mouse IRE1b, delta C-term, 9E10-tagged at C-term, assembled from lambda-phage clone 37, mammalian expression vector, pCDNA3.
How to cite: IRE1b.del-C.9E10.pCDNA3 was a gift from David Ron (Addgene plasmid # 21882 ; http://n2t.net/addgene:21882 ; RRID:Addgene_21882)
