>Addgene plasmid #21882 | IRE1b.del-C.9E10.pCDNA3 | addgene partial sequence | sequence record 27679 | 21882 with BGH-rev
TATAGAATAGGGCCCTCTAGATGCATGCTCGAGTCACAGATCCTCCTCAGAGATCAGCTTCTGCTCCCCA
CGGCCCAGCACATCCTTGGGGTTGAAGGAAATCTTCCCCACCACGGTGGGCTGCCCTTCAGGGTCATGAG
GTGGCTGGGCTGGCTCTGAGGGGCTTTGAAATCTCCTCTGGTCCTGTAAGATGTCCCTTGAGAGCTGTCC
CTGAGCATCCTGTGAGAGGTCAGGAGGGCCAGCAGGTGCTGAAGGGCTCTGCTGCTGCTGCCTCATCAGG
TAGAGGACCCAGGCTCCCAGGAGGATGGCAGTGAAGGTAGCTGCTAGCAGGTCTTGGGATCCCAGCCCTG
GATAAGAGTCTGAAGCTTTCTCTTCAGGATGTAGTTCTGGATCCTCCCTCCTCAGGTTTAGGAGCTCAAA
AAAGACAGGTGGAGCATGGAGGTCCTCTGAGGCTCGTGTCTCAGCAGACACTTTCCCTGGGATGGGATGA
ACCCGCAGCATGGTTGTGTGTAGAACGGGGGGAGGTTCGTGGTATCCAATGAGTAGCCACTGGCTGGGGA
GGGCCACGCTGCCTGAGGGGTATCTGACAGCAGTGCTGGGTGAGCCCTCTCGCTCCCCCGAGACTTGAAG
TGTCACCTCATCTGTTGTGGGACCGTCCATGGGTGCC
